>Addgene plasmid #84741 | pY026 | addgene full sequence | sequence record 202523 | Addgene NGS Result
GAGGGCCTATTTCCCATGATTCCTTCATATTTGCATATACGATACAAGGCTGTTAGAGAGATAATTGGAA
TTAATTTGACTGTAAACACAAAGATATTAGTACAAAATACGTGACGTAGAAAGTAATAATTTCTTGGGTA
GTTTGCAGTTTTAAAATTATGTTTTAAAATGGACTATCATATGCTTACCGTAACTTGAAAGTATTTCGAT
TTCTTGGCTTTATATATCTTGTGGAAAGGACGAAACACCGTAATTTCTACTCTTGTAGATGGAGACGATA
TATCGTCTCTTTTTCAATTGCATGAAGAATCTGCTTAGGGTTAGGCGTTTTGCGCTGCTTCGCGATGTAC
GGGCCAGATATACGCGTTGACATTGATTATTGACTAGTTATTAATAGTAATCAATTACGGGGTCATTAGT
TCATAGCCCATATATGGAGTTCCGCGTTACATAACTTACGGTAAATGGCCCGCCTGGCTGACCGCCCAAC
GACCCCCGCCCATTGACGTCAATAATGACGTATGTTCCCATAGTAACGCCAATAGGGACTTTCCATTGAC
GTCAATGGGTGGAGTATTTACGGTAAACTGCCCACTTGGCAGTACATCAAGTGTATCATATGCCAAGTAC
GCCCCCTATTGACGTCAATGACGGTAAATGGCCCGCCTGGCATTATGCCCAGTACATGACCTTATGGGAC
TTTCCTACTTGGCAGTACATCTACGTATTAGTCATCGCTATTACCATGGTGATGCGGTTTTGGCAGTACA
TCAATGGGCGTGGATAGCGGTTTGACTCACGGGGATTTCCAAGTCTCCACCCCATTGACGTCAATGGGAG
TTTGTTTTGGCACCAAAATCAACGGGACTTTCCAAAATGTCGTAACAACTCCGCCCCATTGACGCAAATG
GGCGGTAGGCGTGTACGGTGGGAGGTCTATATAAGCAGAGCTCTCTGGCTAACTAGAGAACCCACTGCTT
ACTGGCTTATCGAAATTAATACGACTCACTATAGGGAGACCCAAGCTGGCTAGCGTTTAAACTTAAGCTT
GGTACCGCCACCATGACACAGTTCGAGGGCTTTACCAACCTGTATCAGGTGAGCAAGACACTGCGGTTTG
AGCTGATCCCACAGGGCAAGACCCTGAAGCACATCCAGGAGCAGGGCTTCATCGAGGAGGACAAGGCCCG
CAATGATCACTACAAGGAGCTGAAGCCCATCATCGATCGGATCTACAAGACCTATGCCGACCAGTGCCTG
CAGCTGGTGCAGCTGGATTGGGAGAACCTGAGCGCCGCCATCGACTCCTATAGAAAGGAGAAAACCGAGG
AGACAAGGAACGCCCTGATCGAGGAGCAGGCCACATATCGCAATGCCATCCACGACTACTTCATCGGCCG
GACAGACAACCTGACCGATGCCATCAATAAGAGACACGCCGAGATCTACAAGGGCCTGTTCAAGGCCGAG
CTGTTTAATGGCAAGGTGCTGAAGCAGCTGGGCACCGTGACCACAACCGAGCACGAGAACGCCCTGCTGC
GGAGCTTCGACAAGTTTACAACCTACTTCTCCGGCTTTTATGAGAACAGGAAGAACGTGTTCAGCGCCGA
GGATATCAGCACAGCCATCCCACACCGCATCGTGCAGGACAACTTCCCCAAGTTTAAGGAGAATTGTCAC
ATCTTCACACGCCTGATCACCGCCGTGCCCAGCCTGCGGGAGCACTTTGAGAACGTGAAGAAGGCCATCG
GCATCTTCGTGAGCACCTCCATCGAGGAGGTGTTTTCCTTCCCTTTTTATAACCAGCTGCTGACACAGAC
CCAGATCGACCTGTATAACCAGCTGCTGGGAGGAATCTCTCGGGAGGCAGGCACCGAGAAGATCAAGGGC
CTGAACGAGGTGCTGAATCTGGCCATCCAGAAGAATGATGAGACAGCCCACATCATCGCCTCCCTGCCAC
ACAGATTCATCCCCCTGTTTAAGCAGATCCTGTCCGATAGGAACACCCTGTCTTTCATCCTGGAGGAGTT
TAAGAGCGACGAGGAAGTGATCCAGTCCTTCTGCAAGTACAAGACACTGCTGAGAAACGAGAACGTGCTG
GAGACAGCCGAGGCCCTGTTTAACGAGCTGAACAGCATCGACCTGACACACATCTTCATCAGCCACAAGA
AGCTGGAGACAATCAGCAGCGCCCTGTGCGACCACTGGGATACACTGAGGAATGCCCTGTATGAGCGGAG
AATCTCCGAGCTGACAGGCAAGATCACCAAGTCTGCCAAGGAGAAGGTGCAGCGCAGCCTGAAGCACGAG
GATATCAACCTGCAGGAGATCATCTCTGCCGCAGGCAAGGAGCTGAGCGAGGCCTTCAAGCAGAAAACCA
GCGAGATCCTGTCCCACGCACACGCCGCCCTGGATCAGCCACTGCCTACAACCCTGAAGAAGCAGGAGGA
GAAGGAGATCCTGAAGTCTCAGCTGGACAGCCTGCTGGGCCTGTACCACCTGCTGGACTGGTTTGCCGTG
GATGAGTCCAACGAGGTGGACCCCGAGTTCTCTGCCCGGCTGACCGGCATCAAGCTGGAGATGGAGCCTT
CTCTGAGCTTCTACAACAAGGCCAGAAATTATGCCACCAAGAAGCCCTACTCCGTGGAGAAGTTCAAGCT
GAACTTTCAGATGCCTACACTGGCCTCTGGCTGGGACGTGAATAAGGAGAAGAACAATGGCGCCATCCTG
TTTGTGAAGAACGGCCTGTACTATCTGGGCATCATGCCAAAGCAGAAGGGCAGGTATAAGGCCCTGAGCT
TCGAGCCCACAGAGAAAACCAGCGAGGGCTTTGATAAGATGTACTATGACTACTTCCCTGATGCCGCCAA
GATGATCCCAAAGTGCAGCACCCAGCTGAAGGCCGTGACAGCCCACTTTCAGACCCACACAACCCCCATC
CTGCTGTCCAACAATTTCATCGAGCCTCTGGAGATCACAAAGGAGATCTACGACCTGAACAATCCTGAGA
AGGAGCCAAAGAAGTTTCAGACAGCCTACGCCAAGAAAACCGGCGACCAGAAGGGCTACAGAGAGGCCCT
GTGCAAGTGGATCGACTTCACAAGGGATTTTCTGTCCAAGTATACCAAGACAACCTCTATCGATCTGTCT
AGCCTGCGGCCATCCTCTCAGTATAAGGACCTGGGCGAGTACTATGCCGAGCTGAATCCCCTGCTGTACC
ACATCAGCTTCCAGAGAATCGCCGAGAAGGAGATCATGGATGCCGTGGAGACAGGCAAGCTGTACCTGTT
CCAGATCTATAACAAGGACTTTGCCAAGGGCCACCACGGCAAGCCTAATCTGCACACACTGTATTGGACC
GGCCTGTTTTCTCCAGAGAACCTGGCCAAGACAAGCATCAAGCTGAATGGCCAGGCCGAGCTGTTCTACC
GCCCTAAGTCCAGGATGAAGAGGATGGCACACCGGCTGGGAGAGAAGATGCTGAACAAGAAGCTGAAGGA
TCAGAAAACCCCAATCCCCGACACCCTGTACCAGGAGCTGTACGACTATGTGAATCACAGACTGTCCCAC
GACCTGTCTGATGAGGCCAGGGCCCTGCTGCCCAACGTGATCACCAAGGAGGTGTCTCACGAGATCATCA
AGGATAGGCGCTTTACCAGCGACAAGTTCTTTTTCCACGTGCCTATCACACTGAACTATCAGGCCGCCAA
TTCCCCATCTAAGTTCAACCAGAGGGTGAATGCCTACCTGAAGGAGCACCCCGAGACACCTATCATCGGC
ATCGATCGGGGCGAGAGAAACCTGATCTATATCACAGTGATCGACTCCACCGGCAAGATCCTGGAGCAGC
GGAGCCTGAACACCATCCAGCAGTTTGATTACCAGAAGAAGCTGGACAACAGGGAGAAGGAGAGGGTGGC
AGCAAGGCAGGCCTGGTCTGTGGTGGGCACAATCAAGGATCTGAAGCAGGGCTATCTGAGCCAGGTCATC
CACGAGATCGTGGACCTGATGATCCACTACCAGGCCGTGGTGGTGCTGGAGAACCTGAATTTCGGCTTTA
AGAGCAAGAGGACCGGCATCGCCGAGAAGGCCGTGTACCAGCAGTTCGAGAAGATGCTGATCGATAAGCT
GAATTGCCTGGTGCTGAAGGACTATCCAGCAGAGAAAGTGGGAGGCGTGCTGAACCCATACCAGCTGACA
GACCAGTTCACCTCCTTTGCCAAGATGGGCACCCAGTCTGGCTTCCTGTTTTACGTGCCTGCCCCATATA
CATCTAAGATCGATCCCCTGACCGGCTTCGTGGACCCCTTCGTGTGGAAAACCATCAAGAATCACGAGAG
CCGCAAGCACTTCCTGGAGGGCTTCGACTTTCTGCACTACGACGTGAAAACCGGCGACTTCATCCTGCAC
TTTAAGATGAACAGAAATCTGTCCTTCCAGAGGGGCCTGCCCGGCTTTATGCCTGCATGGGATATCGTGT
TCGAGAAGAACGAGACACAGTTTGACGCCAAGGGCACCCCTTTCATCGCCGGCAAGAGAATCGTGCCAGT
GATCGAGAATCACAGATTCACCGGCAGATACCGGGACCTGTATCCTGCCAACGAGCTGATCGCCCTGCTG
GAGGAGAAGGGCATCGTGTTCAGGGATGGCTCCAACATCCTGCCAAAGCTGCTGGAGAATGACGATTCTC
ACGCCATCGACACCATGGTGGCCCTGATCCGCAGCGTGCTGCAGATGCGGAACTCCAATGCCGCCACAGG
CGAGGACTATATCAACAGCCCCGTGCGCGATCTGAATGGCGTGTGCTTCGACTCCCGGTTTCAGAACCCA
GAGTGGCCCATGGACGCCGATGCCAATGGCGCCTACCACATCGCCCTGAAGGGCCAGCTGCTGCTGAATC
ACCTGAAGGAGAGCAAGGATCTGAAGCTGCAGAACGGCATCTCCAATCAGGACTGGCTGGCCTACATCCA
GGAGCTGCGCAACAAAAGGCCGGCGGCCACGAAAAAGGCCGGCCAGGCAAAAAAGAAAAAGGGATCCTAC
CCATACGATGTTCCAGATTACGCTTATCCCTACGACGTGCCTGATTATGCATACCCATATGATGTCCCCG
ACTATGCCTAAGAATTCTGCAGATATCCAGCACAGTGGCGGCCGCTCGAGTCTAGAGGGCCCGTTTAAAC
CCGCTGATCAGCCTCGACTGTGCCTTCTAGTTGCCAGCCATCTGTTGTTTGCCCCTCCCCCGTGCCTTCC
TTGACCCTGGAAGGTGCCACTCCCACTGTCCTTTCCTAATAAAATGAGGAAATTGCATCGCATTGTCTGA
GTAGGTGTCATTCTATTCTGGGGGGTGGGGTGGGGCAGGACAGCAAGGGGGAGGATTGGGAAGACAATAG
CAGGCATGCTGGGGATGCGGTGGGCTCTATGGCTTCTGAGGCGGAAAGAACCAGCTGGGGCTCTAGGGGG
TATCCCC
[124 nt withheld, positions 5468-5591]
C
[91 nt withheld, positions 5593-5683]
A
[49 nt withheld, positions 5685-5733]
CCTTTGACGTTGGAGTCCACGTTCTTT
[37 nt withheld, positions 5761-5797]
ACCCTATCTCGGTCTATTCTTTTGATTTATAAGGGATTTTGCCGATTTCGGCCTATTGGTTAAAAAATGA
GCTGATTTAACAAAAATTTAACGCGAATTAATTCTGTGGAATGTGTGTCAGTTAGGGTGTGGAAAGTCCC
CAGGCTCCCCAGCAGGCAGAAGTATGCAAAGCATGCATCTCAATTAGTCAGCAACCAGGTGTGGAAAGTC
CCCAGGCTCCCCAGCAGGCAGAAGTATGCAAAGCATGCATCTCAATTAGTCAGCAACCATAGTCCCGCCC
CTAACTCCGCCCATCCCGCCCCTAACTCCGCCCAGTTCCGCCCATTCTCCGCCCCATGGCTGACTAATTT
TTTTTATTTATGCAGAGGCCGAGGCCGCCTCTGCCTCTGAGCTATTCCAGAAGTAGTGAGGAGGCTTTTT
TGGAGGCCTAGGCTTTTGCAAAAAGCTCCCGGGAGCTTGTATATCCATTTTCGGATCTGATCAAGAGACA
GGATGAGGATCGTTTCGCATGATTGAACAAGATGGATTGCACGCAGGTTCTCCGGCCGCTTGGGTGGAGA
GGCTATTCGGCTATGACTGGGCACAACAGACAATCGGCTGCTCTGATGCCGCCGTGTTCCGGCTGTCAGC
GCAGGGGCGCCCGGTTCTTTTTGTCAAGACCGACCTGTCCGGTGCCCTGAATGAACTGCAGGACGAGGCA
GCGCGGCTATCGTGGCTGGCCACGACGGGCGTTCCTTGCGCAGCTGTGCTCGACGTTGTCACTGAAGCGG
GAAGGGACTGGCTGCTATTGGGCGAAGTGCCGGGGCAGGATCTCCTGTCATCTCACCTTGCTCCTGCCGA
GAAAGTATCCATCATGGCTGATGCAATGCGGCGGCTGCATACGCTTGATCCGGCTACCTGCCCATTCGAC
CACCAAGCGAAACATCGCATCGAGCGAGCACGTACTCGGATGGAAGCCGGTCTTGTCGATCAGGATGATC
TGGACGAAGAGCATCAGGGGCTCGCGCCAGCCGAACTGTTCGCCAGGCTCAAGGCGCGCATGCCCGACGG
CGAGGATCTCGTCGTGACCCATGGCGATGCCTGCTTGCCGAATATCATGGTGGAAAATGGCCGCTTTTCT
GGATTCATCGACTGTGGCCGGCTGGGTGTGGCGGACCGCTATCAGGACATAGCGTTGGCTACCCGTGATA
TTGCTGAAGAGCTTGGCGGCGAATGGGCTGACCGCTTCCTCGTGCTTTACGGTATCGCCGCTCCCGATTC
GCAGCGCATCGCCTTCTATCGCCTTCTTGACGAGTTCTTCTGAGCGGGACTCTGGGGTTCGAAATGACCG
ACCAAGCGACGCCCAACCTGCCATCACGAGATTTCGATTCCACCGCCGCCTTCTATGAAAGGTTGGGCTT
CGGAATCGTTTTCCGGGACGCCGGCTGGATGATCCTCCAGCGCGGGGATCTCATGCTGGAGTTCTTCGCC
CACCCCAACTTGTTTATTGCAGCTTATAATGGTTACAAATAAAGCAATAGCATCACAAATTTCACAAATA
AAGCATTTTTTTCACTGCATTCTAGTTGTGGTTTGTCCAAACTCATCAATGTATCTTATCATGTCTGTAT
ACCGTCGACCTCTAGCTAGAGCTTGGCGTAATCATGGTCATAGCTGTTTCCTGTGTGAAATTGTTATCCG
CTCACAATTCCACACAACATACGAGCCGGAAGCATAAAGTGTAAAGCCTGGGGTGCCTAATGAGTGAGCT
AACTCACATTAATTGCGTTGCGCTCACTGCCCGCTTTCCAGTCGGGAAACCTGTCGTGCCAGCTGCATTA
ATGAATCGGCCAACGCGCGGGGAGAGGCGGTTTGCGTATTGGGCGCTCTTCCGCTTCCTCGCTCACTGAC
TCGCTGCGCTCGGTCGTTCGGCTGCGGCGAGCGGTATCAGCTCACTCAAAGGCGGTAATACGGTTATCCA
CAGAATCAGGGGATAACGCAGGAAAGAACATGTGAGCAAAAGGCCAGCAAAAGGCCAGGAACCGTAAAAA
GGCCGCGTTGCTGGCGTTTTTCCATAGGCTCCGCCCCCCTGACGAGCATCACAAAAATCGACGCTCAAGT
CAGAGGTGGCGAAACCCGACAGGACTATAAAGATACCAGGCGTTTCCCCCTGGAAGCTCCCTCGTGCGCT
CTCCTGTTCCGACCCTGCCGCTTACCGGATACCTGTCCGCCTTTCTCCCTTCGGGAAGCGTGGCGCTTTC
TCATAGCTCACGCTGTAGGTATCTCAGTTCGGTGTAGGTCGTTCGCTCCAAGCTGGGCTGTGTGCACGAA
CCCCCCGTTCAGCCCGACCGCTGCGCCTTATCCGGTAACTATCGTCTTGAGTCCAACCCGGTAAGACACG
ACTTATCGCCACTGGCAGCAGCCACTGGTAACAGGATTAGCAGAGCGAGGTATGTAGGCGGTGCTACAGA
GTTCTTGAAGTGGTGGCCTAACTACGGCTACACTAGAAGAACAGTATTTGGTATCTGCGCTCTGCTGAAG
CCAGTTACCTTCGGAAAAAGAGTTGGTAGCTCTTGATCCGGCAAACAAACCACCGCTGGTAGCGGTGGTT
TTTTTGTTTGCAAGCAGCAGATTACGCGCAGAAAAAAAGGATCTCAAGAAGATCCTTTGATCTTTTCTAC
GGGGTCTGACGCTCAGTGGAACGAAAACTCACGTTAAGGGATTTTGGTCATGAGATTATCAAAAAGGATC
TTCACCTAGATCCTTTTAAATTAAAAATGAAGTTTTAAATCAATCTAAAGTATATATGAGTAAACTTGGT
CTGACAGTTACCAATGCTTAATCAGTGAGGCACCTATCTCAGCGATCTGTCTATTTCGTTCATCCATAGT
TGCCTGACTCCCCGTCGTGTAGATAACTACGATACGGGAGGGCTTACCATCTGGCCCCAGTGCTGCAATG
ATACCGCGAGACCCACGCTCACCGGCTCCAGATTTATCAGCAATAAACCAGCCAGCCGGAAGGGCCGAGC
GCAGAAGTGGTCCTGCAACTTTATCCGCCTCCATCCAGTCTATTAATTGTTGCCGGGAAGCTAGAGTAAG
TAGTTCGCCAGTTAATAGTTTGCGCAACGTTGTTGCCATTGCTACAGGCATCGTGGTGTCACGCTCGTCG
TTTGGTATGGCTTCATTCAGCTCCGGTTCCCAACGATCAAGGCGAGTTACATGATCCCCCATGTTGTGCA
AAAAAGCGGTTAGCTCCTTCGGTCCTCCGATCGTTGTCAGAAGTAAGTTGGCCGCAGTGTTATCACTCAT
GGTTATGGCAGCACTGCATAATTCTCTTACTGTCATGCCATCCGTAAGATGCTTTTCTGTGACTGGTGAG
TACTCAACCAAGTCATTCTGAGAATAGTGTATGCGGCGACCGAGTTGCTCTTGCCCGGCGTCAATACGGG
ATAATACCGCGCCACATAGCAGAACTTTAAAAGTGCTCATCATTGGAAAACGTTCTTCGGGGCGAAAACT
CTCAAGGATCTTACCGCTGTTGAGATCCAGTTCGATGTAACCCACTCGTGCACCCAACTGATCTTCAGCA
TCTTTTACTTTCACCAGCGTTTCTGGGTGAGCAAAAACAGGAAGGCAAAATGCCGCAAAAAAGGGAATAA
GGGCGACACGGAAATGTTGAATACTCATACTCTTCCTTTTTCAATATTATTGAAGCATTTATCAGGGTTA
TTGTCTCATGAGCGGATACATATTTGAATGTATTTAGAAAAATAAACAAATAGGGGTTCCGCGCACATTT
CCCCGAAAAGTGCCACCTGACGTCGACGGATCGGGAGATCTCCCGATCCCCTATGGTGCACTCTCAGTAC
AATCTGCTCTGATGCCGCATAGTTAAGCCAGTATCTGCTCCCTGCTTGTGTGTTGGAGGTCGCTGAGTAG
TGCGCGAGCAAAATTTAAGCTACAACAAGGCAAGGCTTGACCGACTTAATTAA
Features (pLannotate 1.2.2; 23 found; start..end, strand, type, name):
      1..241     +  promoter       U6 promoter: RNA polymerase III promoter for human U6 snRNA
    369..748     +  enhancer       CMV enhancer: human cytomegalovirus immediate early enhancer
    749..952     +  promoter       CMV promoter: human cytomegalovirus (CMV) immediate early promoter
    948..981     +  LTR            5' LTR (truncated) (fragment): truncated 5' long terminal repeat (LTR) from HIV-1
    997..1015    +  promoter       T7 promoter: promoter for bacteriophage T7 RNA polymerase
   1063..4983    +  CDS            AsCpf1: CRISPR-associated protein from Acidaminococcus sp. BV3L6 (Zetsche et al., 2015)
   4984..5031    +  CDS            nucleoplasmin NLS: bipartite nuclear localization signal from nucleoplasmin
   5038..5118    +  CDS            3xHA: three tandem HA epitope tags
   5198..5422    +  polyA_signal   bGH poly(A) signal: bovine growth hormone polyadenylation signal
   5426..5447    +  promoter       SV40 promoter (fragment): SV40 enhancer and early promoter
   5468..5896    +  rep_origin     f1 ori (sequence partly withheld): f1 bacteriophage origin of replication; arrow indicates direction of (+) strand synthesis
   5910..6239    +  promoter       SV40 promoter: SV40 enhancer and early promoter
   6306..7097    +  CDS            neo: KKA2_KLEPN - Also known as kan, nptII. Experimental evidence at protein level: Swiss-Prot protein existence level 1. Resistance to kanamycin, neomycin, paromomycin, ribostamycin, butirosin and gentamicin B. From Klebsiella pneumoniae.
   7121..7279    +  CDS            ble (fragment): BLE_KLEPN - Experimental evidence at protein level: Swiss-Prot protein existence level 1. Binding protein with a strong affinity to the bleomycin family of antibiotics. Binds to CL990; an antimitotic-antibiotic compound. From Klebsiella pneumoniae.
   7274..7395    +  polyA_signal   SV40 poly(A) signal: SV40 polyadenylation signal
   7468..7484    -  protein_bind   lac operator: The lac repressor binds to the lac operator to inhibit transcription in E. coli. This inhibition can be relieved by adding lactose or isopropyl-β-D-thiogalactopyranoside (IPTG). lac repressor encoded by lacI
   7492..7522    -  promoter       lac promoter: promoter for the E. coli lac operon
   7537..7558    -  protein_bind   CAP binding site: CAP binding activates transcription in the presence of cAMP. E. coli catabolite activator protein
   7571..7663    -  CDS            lacI (fragment): lac repressor; lacI; The lac repressor binds to the lac operator to inhibit transcription in E. coli. This inhibition can be relieved by adding lactose or isopropyl-β-D-thiogalactopyranoside (IPTG).
   7846..8434    -  rep_origin     ori: high-copy-number ColE1/pMB1/pBR322/pUC origin of replication
   8605..9465    -  CDS            AmpR: β-lactamase; bla; confers resistance to ampicillin, carbenicillin, and related antibiotics
   9466..9570    -  promoter       AmpR promoter: bla
   9629..9681    -  misc_feature   bom (fragment): basis of mobility region from pBR322
