[The description below was written by a language model from this plasmid's Addgene catalogue record and pLannotate feature annotations shown in this document.]
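Description:
pY026 is a mammalian expression plasmid built on the pcDNA3.1 backbone (about 9.8 kb in total) that delivers both components of a Cpf1/Cas12a genome-editing system from a single vector. It is maintained in E. coli through a high-copy ColE1/pUC-type origin with ampicillin selection from the β-lactamase gene. It also keeps the usual pcDNA3.1 accessory elements: an f1 phage origin, remnants of the lac promoter/operator region, and an SV40 promoter-driven neomycin phosphotransferase cassette with an SV40 polyadenylation signal. This cassette would allow G418 selection of transfected mammalian cells.

The main payload is a synthetic, human codon-optimised open reading frame for AsCpf1 (AsCas12a), the RNA-guided nuclease from Acidaminococcus sp. BV3L6. It is transcribed from the CMV immediate-early enhancer and promoter and terminated by the bovine growth hormone polyadenylation signal. A T7 promoter lies just upstream of the coding sequence. The nuclease is fused at its C terminus to a bipartite nucleoplasmin nuclear localisation signal, which directs it to the nucleus, followed by a 3xHA epitope tag for detection with anti-HA antibodies.

Upstream of the CMV unit, a human U6 RNA polymerase III promoter drives crRNA expression. According to the depositor, it is followed by a BsmBI cloning cassette, which lets users insert their own guide sequences. The cassette itself is not annotated in the feature table. The short HIV-1 LTR, ble and lacI fragments in the table are partial matches rather than functional elements. The plasmid is intended for transfection-based gene editing in mammalian cells, and the associated work concerns multiplex editing from a single crRNA array.
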