Addgene plasmid #84741: pY026
Purpose: Expresses huAsCpf1 and crRNA guide
Depositing lab: Feng Zhang. Depositing organization: Broad Institute. Publication: Multiplex gene editing by CRISPR-Cpf1 using a single crRNA array. Zetsche B, Heidenreich M, Mohanraju P, Fedorova I, Kneppers J, DeGennaro EM, Winblad N, Choudhury SR, Abudayyeh OO, Gootenberg JS, Wu WY, Scott DA, Severinov K, van der Oost J, Zhang F. Nat Biotechnol. 2017 Jan;35(1):31-34. doi: 10.1038/nbt.3737. Epub 2016 Dec 5. PubMed 27918548.
Backbone
  Vector backbone: pcDNA3.1
  Backbone size w/o insert (bp): 4963
  Total vector size (bp): 9767
  Vector type: Mammalian Expression
Growth in bacteria
  Bacterial resistance: Ampicillin, 100 μg/mL
  Growth temperature: 37°C
  Growth strain: NEB Stable
  Copy number: High Copy
Gene/Insert
  Gene/Insert name: huAsCpf1 (alt name: AsCas12a)
  Species: Synthetic
  Promoter: CMV
  Tag / fusion protein: NLS (C terminal on insert); 3xHA (C terminal on insert)
  Cloning method: Unknown
  Sequencing primers: 5′ cgcaaatgggcggtaggcgtg
Resource information
  A portion of this plasmid was derived from a plasmid made by: Synthesized by GenScript
Terms and licenses: Academic/Nonprofit Terms; Industry Terms: Not Available to Industry
Depositor comments: Contains a BsmBI cloning cassette for U6 driven crRNA expression.
How to cite: pY026 was a gift from Feng Zhang (Addgene plasmid # 84741 ; http://n2t.net/addgene:84741 ; RRID:Addgene_84741)
