>Addgene plasmid #84741 | pY026 | addgene partial sequence | sequence record 165199 | CMV-F 5'-CGCAAATGGGCGGTAGGCGTG-3'
CTATATAAGCAGAGCTCTCTGGCTAACTAGAGAACCCACTGCTTACTGGCTTATCGAAATTAATACGACT
CACTATAGGGAGACCCAAGCTGGCTAGCGTTTAAACTTAAGCTTGGTACCGCCACCATGACACAGTTCGA
GGGCTTTACCAACCTGTATCAGGTGAGCAAGACACTGCGGTTTGAGCTGATCCCACAGGGCAAGACCCTG
AAGCACATCCAGGAGCAGGGCTTCATCGAGGAGGACAAGGCCCGCAATGATCACTACAAGGAGCTGAAGC
CCATCATCGATCGGATCTACAAGACCTATGCCGACCAGTGCCTGCAGCTGGTGCAGCTGGATTGGGAGAA
CCTGAGCGCCGCCATCGACTCCTATAGAAAGGAGAAAACCGAGGAGACAAGGAACGCCCTGATCGAGGAG
CAGGCCACATATCGCAATGCCATCCACGACTACTTCATCGGCCGGACAGACAACCTGACCGATGCCATCA
ATAAGAGACACGCCGAGATCTACAAGGGCCTGTTCAAGGCCGAGCTGTTTAATGGCAAGGTGCTGAAGCA
GCTGGGCACCGTGACCACAACCGAGCACGAGAACGCCCTGCTGCGGAGCTTCGACAAGTTTACAACCTAC
TTCTCCGGCTTTTATGAGAACAGGAAGAACGTGTTCAGCGCCGAGGATATCAGCACAGCCATCCCACACC
GCATCGTGCAGGACAACTTCCCCAAGTTTAAGGAGAATTGTCACATCTTCACACGCCTGATCACCGCCGT
GCCCAGCCTGCGGGAGCACTTTGAGAACGTGAAGAAGGCCATCGGCATCTTCGTGAGCACCTCCATCGAG
GAGGTGTTTTCCTTCCCTTTTTATAACCAGCTGCTGACACAGACCCAGATCGACCTGTATAACCAGCTGC
TGGGAGGAATCTCTCGGGAGGCAGGCACCGAGAAGATCAAGGGCCTGAACGAGGTGCTGAATCTGGCCAT
CCAGAAGAATGATGAGACAGCCC
