>Addgene plasmid #84741 | pY026 | addgene partial sequence | sequence record 165200 | Amp-R 5'-ATAATACCGCGCCACATAGC-3'
GCTCATCATTGGAAAACGTTCTTCGGGGCGAAAACTCTCAAGGATCTTACCGCTGTTGAGATCCAGTTCG
ATGTAACCCACTCGTGCACCCAACTGATCTTCAGCATCTTTTACTTTCACCAGCGTTTCTGGGTGAGCAA
AAACAGGAAGGCAAAATGCCGCAAAAAAGGGAATAAGGGCGACACGGAAATGTTGAATACTCATACTCTT
CCTTTTTCAATATTATTGAAGCATTTATCAGGGTTATTGTCTCATGAGCGGATACATATTTGAATGTATT
TAGAAAAATAAACAAATAGGGGTTCCGCGCACATTTCCCCGAAAAGTGCCACCTGACGTCGACGGATCGG
GAGATCTCCCGATCCCCTATGGTGCACTCTCAGTACAATCTGCTCTGATGCCGCATAGTTAAGCCAGTAT
CTGCTCCCTGCTTGTGTGTTGGAGGTCGCTGAGTAGTGCGCGAGCAAAATTTAAGCTACAACAAGGCAAG
GCTTGACCGACTTAATTAAGAGGGCCTATTTCCCATGATTCCTTCATATTTGCATATACGATACAAGGCT
GTTAGAGAGATAATTGGAATTAATTTGACTGTAAACACAAAGATATTAGTACAAAATACGTGACGTAGAA
AGTAATAATTTCTTGGGTAGTTTGCAGTTTTAAAATTATGTTTTAAAATGGACTATCATATGCTTACCGT
AACTTGAAAGTATTTCGATTTCTTGGCTTTATATATCTTGTGGAAAGGACGAAACACCGTAATTTCTACT
CTTGTAGATGGAGACGATATATCGTCTCTTTTTCAATTGCATGAAGAATCTGCTTAGGGTTAGGCGTTTT
GCGCTGCTTCGCGATGTACGGGCCAGATATACGCGTTGACATTGATTATTGACTAGTTATTAATAGTAAT
CAATTACGGGGTCATTAGTTCATAGCCCATATATGGAGTTCCGCGTTACATAACTTACGGTAAATGGCCC
GCCTGGCTGACCGCCCAACGACCCCCGCCCATTGACGTCAATAA
