>Addgene plasmid #84741 | pY026 | addgene partial sequence | sequence record 165201 | BGH-rev 5'-TAGAAGGCACAGTCGAGG-3'
GCGTAATCTGGAACATCGTATGGGTAGGATCCCTTTTTCTTTTTTGCCTGGCCGGCCTTTTTCGTGGCCG
CCGGCCTTTTGTTGCGCAGCTCCTGGATGTAGGCCAGCCAGTCCTGATTGGAGATGCCGTTCTGCAGCTT
CAGATCCTTGCTCTCCTTCAGGTGATTCAGCAGCAGCTGGCCCTTCAGGGCGATGTGGTAGGCGCCATTG
GCATCGGCGTCCATGGGCCACTCTGGGTTCTGAAACCGGGAGTCGAAGCACACGCCATTCAGATCGCGCA
CGGGGCTGTTGATATAGTCCTCGCCTGTGGCGGCATTGGAGTTCCGCATCTGCAGCACGCTGCGGATCAG
GGCCACCATGGTGTCGATGGCGTGAGAATCGTCATTCTCCAGCAGCTTTGGCAGGATGTTGGAGCCATCC
CTGAACACGATGCCCTTCTCCTCCAGCAGGGCGATCAGCTCGTTGGCAGGATACAGGTCCCGGTATCTGC
CGGTGAATCTGTGATTCTCGATCACTGGCACGATTCTCTTGCCGGCGATGAAAGGGGTGCCCTTGGCGTC
AAACTGTGTCTCGTTCTTCTCGAACACGATATCCCATGCAGGCATAAAGCCGGGCAGGCCCCTCTGGAAG
GACAGATTTCTGTTCATCTTAAAGTGCAGGATGAAGTCGCCGGTTTTCACGTCGTAGTGCAGAAAGTCGA
AGCCCTCCAGGAAGTGCTTGCGGCTCTCGTGATTCTTGATGGTTTTCCACACGAAGGGGTCCACGAAGCC
GGTCAGGGGATCGATCTTAGATGTATATGGGGCAGGCACGTAAAACAGGAAGCCAGACTGGGTGCCCATC
TTGGCAAAGGAGGTGAACTGGTCTGTCAGCTGGTATGGGTTCAGCACGCCTCCCACTTT
